Addgene plasmid #246895: DBJS-p8.3
Purpose: Used for multi-site piggybac transposon insertion of osTIR1 ligase for overexpression
Depositing lab: David Bartel. Depositing organization: Whitehead Institute for Biomedical Research.
Backbone
  Vector backbone: pUC19
  Backbone size w/o insert (bp): 6613
  Vector type: Mammalian Expression
Growth in bacteria
  Bacterial resistance: Ampicillin, 100 μg/mL
  Growth temperature: 37°C
  Growth strain: DH5alpha
  Copy number: High Copy
Gene/Insert
  Gene/Insert name: osTIR1 cDNA transposon + Hygro resistance
  Species: H. sapiens (human)
  Cloning method: Restriction Enzyme; 5′ cloning site Unspecified (unknown if destroyed); 3′ cloning site Unspecified (unknown if destroyed)
  Sequencing primers: 5′ Unspecified
Terms and licenses: Academic/Nonprofit Terms; Industry Terms: Not Available to Industry
How to cite: DBJS-p8.3 was a gift from David Bartel (Addgene plasmid # 246895 ; http://n2t.net/addgene:246895 ; RRID:Addgene_246895)
