[The description below was written by a language model from this plasmid's Addgene catalogue record and pLannotate feature annotations shown in this document.]
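Description:
DBJS-p8.3 is a mammalian expression plasmid on a pUC19-type backbone, designed as a piggyBac transposon donor for inserting an osTIR1 expression cassette at multiple genomic sites. In bacteria it is maintained through the high-copy ColE1/pUC origin and selected with ampicillin via the AmpR (β-lactamase) gene. An f1 origin and remnants of the lac promoter/operator and lacZα region are also present. The sequenced record is about 9.7 kb.

The payload is an all-in-one doxycycline-inducible system. A TRE3G Tet-responsive promoter drives the TIR1 coding sequence from rice (Oryza sativa), followed by an HSV TK polyadenylation signal. The catalogue lists the insert species as human, but the annotation identifies the open reading frame as the rice F-box protein. Downstream, a composite promoter made of the EF-1α core promoter and an HTLV-1 5′ LTR fragment drives a reverse tetracycline transactivator (annotated as rtTA3 with a VP16-derived activation domain). This is closely followed by the hygromycin phosphotransferase gene (hph) and an SV40 poly(A) signal. The element linking the transactivator and hph is not annotated. The constitutive unit thus supplies both the transactivator that switches on TRE3G in the presence of doxycycline and hygromycin selection for integrants.

The piggyBac terminal repeats are not annotated in the feature table, so the transposon boundaries cannot be read from it. Short lambda phage-derived fragments appear to be stuffer sequence. A piggyBac transposase, which is not encoded here, would have to be supplied separately. TIR1 is the auxin-receptor F-box component used in auxin-inducible degron systems, which is consistent with the stated aim of overexpressing the osTIR1 ligase, although the record does not describe downstream applications.
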