Features (pLannotate 1.2.2; 23 found; start..end, strand, type, name):
      1..379     +  promoter       TRE3G promoter: 3rd-generation Tet-responsive promoter that can be activated by binding of Tet-On® 3G
    395..2119    +  CDS            TIR1B_ORYSJ: Experimental evidence at transcript level: Swiss-Prot protein existence level 2. From Oryza sativa subsp. japonica (Rice).
   2249..2297    +  polyA_signal   HSV TK poly(A) signal: herpes simplex virus thymidine kinase polyadenylation signal (Cole and Stacy, 1985)
   2388..2404    -  polyA_signal   bGH poly(A) signal (fragment): bovine growth hormone polyadenylation signal
   2528..2739    +  promoter       EF-1α core promoter: core promoter for human elongation factor EF-1α
   2752..3020    +  LTR            5' LTR (truncated): truncated 5' long terminal repeat (LTR) from human T-cell leukemia virus (HTLV) type 1
   3054..3751    +  CDS            rtTA3 (fragment): reverse tetracycline transactivator 3 activates expression from Tet-responsive promoters in the presence of doxycycline
   3681..3791    +  CDS            VP48: 3 tandem repeats of the minimal activation domain of herpes simplex virus VP16 (Cheng et al., 2013)
   3858..4880    +  CDS            hph: KHYB_ECOLX - Experimental evidence at protein level: Swiss-Prot protein existence level 1. The aminoglycoside phosphotransferases achieve inactivation of their antibiotic substrates by phosphorylation. Only phosphorylates hygromycin and closely related compounds such as demethyl analogs and destomycin. From Escherichia coli.
   4884..4905    +  misc_feature   WPRE (fragment): woodchuck hepatitis virus posttranscriptional regulatory element
   4910..5031    +  polyA_signal   SV40 poly(A) signal: SV40 polyadenylation signal
   5049..5141    +  ncRNA          G-CSF SLDE: Accession: RF00183 - G-CSF factor stem-loop destabilising element (SLDE)
   5838..6305    +  CDS            B (fragment): PORTL_LAMBD - Experimental evidence at protein level: Swiss-Prot protein existence level 1. Forms the portal vertex of the capsid (PubMed:6228056, PubMed:6232391). This portal plays critical roles in head assembly, genome packaging, neck/tail attachment, and genome ejection (Probable). The portal protein multimerizes as a single ring-shaped homododecamer arranged around a central channel (PubMed:6232391). Binds to the terminase subunits to form the packaging machine (PubMed:7799432). From Escherichia phage lambda (Bacteriophage lambda).
   6343..6359    -  protein_bind   lac operator: The lac repressor binds to the lac operator to inhibit transcription in E. coli. This inhibition can be relieved by adding lactose or isopropyl-β-D-thiogalactopyranoside (IPTG). lac repressor encoded by lacI
   6367..6397    -  promoter       lac promoter: promoter for the E. coli lac operon
   6412..6433    -  protein_bind   CAP binding site: CAP binding activates transcription in the presence of cAMP. E. coli catabolite activator protein
   6446..6538    -  CDS            lacI (fragment): lac repressor; lacI; The lac repressor binds to the lac operator to inhibit transcription in E. coli. This inhibition can be relieved by adding lactose or isopropyl-β-D-thiogalactopyranoside (IPTG).
   6721..7309    -  rep_origin     ori: high-copy-number ColE1/pMB1/pBR322/pUC origin of replication
   7480..8340    -  CDS            AmpR: β-lactamase; bla; confers resistance to ampicillin, carbenicillin, and related antibiotics
   8341..8445    -  promoter       AmpR promoter: bla
   8498..8926    -  rep_origin     f1 ori (sequence partly withheld): f1 bacteriophage origin of replication; arrow indicates direction of (+) strand synthesis
   8931..9086    -  CDS            lacZα (fragment): LacZα fragment of β-galactosidase; lacZ fragment
   9088..9207    +  CDS            B (fragment): PORTL_LAMBD - Experimental evidence at protein level: Swiss-Prot protein existence level 1. Forms the portal vertex of the capsid (PubMed:6228056, PubMed:6232391). This portal plays critical roles in head assembly, genome packaging, neck/tail attachment, and genome ejection (Probable). The portal protein multimerizes as a single ring-shaped homododecamer arranged around a central channel (PubMed:6232391). Binds to the terminase subunits to form the packaging machine (PubMed:7799432). From Escherichia phage lambda (Bacteriophage lambda).
>Addgene plasmid #246895 | DBJS-p8.3 | addgene full sequence | sequence record 490558 | Addgene NGS Result
GAGTTTACTCCCTATCAGTGATAGAGAACGTATGAAGAGTTTACTCCCTATCAGTGATAGAGAACGTATG
CAGACTTTACTCCCTATCAGTGATAGAGAACGTATAAGGAGTTTACTCCCTATCAGTGATAGAGAACGTA
TGACCAGTTTACTCCCTATCAGTGATAGAGAACGTATCTACAGTTTACTCCCTATCAGTGATAGAGAACG
TATATCCAGTTTACTCCCTATCAGTGATAGAGAACGTATAAGCTTTAGGCGTGTACGGTGGGCGCCTATA
AAAGCAGAGCTCGTTTAGTGAACCGTCAGATCGCCTGGAGCAATTCCACAACACTTTTGTCTTATACCAA
CTTTCCGTACCACTTCCTACCCTCGTAAAGGTCTAGAGCTAGCCATGACATACTTTCCTGAAGAGGTCGT
CGAACACATTTTTAGCTTCCTGCCTGCACAGAGAGATAGAAACACAGTGAGCCTGGTCTGCAAAGTGTGG
TACGAGATCGAACGCCTGAGCCGGAGAGGAGTGTTCGTCGGCAACTGCTATGCTGTGAGAGCAGGCAGGG
TCGCCGCTAGGTTTCCAAATGTGCGCGCACTGACCGTCAAGGGGAAACCCCACTTCGCCGACTTTAACCT
GGTGCCCCCTGATTGGGGAGGATACGCCGGCCCTTGGATCGAGGCAGCCGCTCGCGGCTGTCATGGACTG
GAGGAACTGCGCATGAAGCGAATGGTGGTCTCTGACGAAAGTCTGGAGCTGCTGGCTCGGAGCTTCCCTA
GGTTTCGCGCACTGGTGCTGATTTCTTGCGAAGGCTTCAGCACCGATGGACTGGCAGCCGTGGCCTCCCA
CTGTAAGCTGCTGCGGGAGCTGGACCTCCAGGAGAATGAAGTGGAGGATAGAGGCCCCAGATGGCTGTCT
TGCTTCCCAGACTCATGTACCAGCCTGGTGTCCCTGAACTTTGCCTGCATCAAAGGCGAAGTGAATGCTG
GGTCCCTGGAGCGGCTGGTCTCAAGAAGCCCCAACCTGAGGTCTCTGCGGCTGAACCGGAGCGTGAGCGT
GGACACTCTGGCTAAGATTCTGCTGAGAACCCCTAACCTGGAGGATCTGGGAACCGGCAATCTGACAGAC
GATTTCCAGACAGAATCCTACTTTAAACTGACTTCTGCCCTGGAGAAGTGTAAAATGCTGAGGAGTCTGT
CAGGATTCTGGGATGCTTCACCCGTGTGCCTGAGCTTTATCTACCCTCTGTGTGCACAGCTGACAGGCCT
GAACCTGAGCTATGCACCAACCCTGGACGCCAGTGATCTGACAAAGATGATCTCACGCTGCGTGAAACTC
CAGCGACTGTGGGTGCTGGACTGTATTTCCGATAAGGGGCTCCAGGTGGTCGCCAGCTCCTGCAAGGACC
TCCAGGAGCTGAGAGTGTTCCCATCTGATTTTTACGTGGCCGGATATAGTGCTGTCACTGAGGAAGGCCT
GGTGGCAGTCTCACTGGGATGCCCAAAGCTGAACAGCCTGCTGTATTTCTGTCATCAGATGACTAATGCT
GCACTGGTGACCGTCGCCAAGAACTGCCCTAATTTCACCCGATTTCGGCTGTGTATTCTGGAACCAGGCA
AACCCGACGTGGTCACATCCCAGCCACTGGATGAAGGGTTTGGAGCTATCGTGAGAGAGTGCAAGGGACT
CCAGAGGCTGAGCATTTCCGGCCTGCTGACAGACAAAGTGTTCATGTACATCGGCAAGTATGCTAAGCAG
CTGGAGATGCTGAGCATTGCATTTGCCGGAGACTCCGATAAGGGCATGATGCACGTGATGAACGGGTGTA
AGAATCTGCGAAAACTGGAAATCCGGGACAGCCCTTTCGGGGATGCCGCTCTGCTGGGAAACTTTGCCAG
ATACGAGACAATGAGGAGCCTGTGGATGTCTAGTTGCAATGTGACTCTGAAGGGCTGTCAGGTCCTGGCT
AGTAAAATGCCTATGCTGAACGTGGAAGTCATTAATGAGCGGGACGGGTCTAACGAAATGGAGGAAAATC
ATGGCGACCTGCCAAAGGTGGAGAAACTGTATGTGTATCGGACCACCGCAGGGGCAAGAGATGATGCTCC
CAACTTTGTGAAGATTCTGTGAGAATTCACTAGTGGATCCGGCGCGCCTCTAGAGCGGCCGCATATATAC
CGGTTAGTAATGAGTTTAAACGGGGGAGGCTAACTGAAACACGGAAGGAGACAATACCGGAAGGAACCCG
CGCTATGACGGCAATAAAAAGACAGAATAAAACGCACGGGTGTTGGGTCGTTTGTTCATAAACGCGGGGT
TCGGTCCCAGGGCTGGCACTCTGTCGATACCCCACCGAGACCCCATTGGGGCCAATACGCCCGCGTTTCT
TCCTTTTCCCCACCCCACCCCCCAAGTTCGGGTGAAGGCCCAGGGCTCGCAGCCAACGTCGGGGCGGCAG
GCCCTGCCATAGCAGATCTGCGAAATCGGATCCAGCTGAATCTAAGTGGATCTGCGATCGCTCCGGTGCC
CGTCAGTGGGCAGAGCGCACATCGCCCACAGTCCCCGAGAAGTTGGGGGGAGGGGTCGGCAATTGAACGG
GTGCCTAGAGAAGGTGGCGCGGGGTAAACTGGGAAAGTGATGTCGTGTACTGGCTCCGCCTTTTTCCCGA
GGGTGGGGGAGAACCGTATATAAGTGCAGTAGTCGCCGTGAACGTTCTTTTTCGCAACGGGTTTGCCGCC
AGAACACAGCTGAAGCTTCGAGGGGCTCGCATCTCTCCTTCACGCGCCCGCCGCCCTACCTGAGGCCGCC
ATCCACGCCGGTTGAGTCGCGTTCTGCCGCCTCCCGCCTGTGGTGCCTCCTGAACTGCGTCCGCCGTCTA
GGTAAGTTTAAAGCTCAGGTCGAGACCGGGCCTTTGTCCGGCGCTCCCTTGGAGCCTACCTAGACTCAGC
CGGCTCTCCACGCTTTGCCTGACCCTGCTTGCTCAACTCTACGTCTTTGTTTCGTTTTCTGTTCTGCGCC
GTTACAGATCTAAGCTGTGACCGGCGCCTACTCTAGAGCCGCCATGTCTAGACTGGACAAGAGCAAAGTC
ATAAACTCTGCTCTGGAATTACTCAATGGAGTCGGTATCGAAGGCCTGACGACAAGGAAACTCGCTCAAA
AGCTGGGAGTTGAGCAGCCTACCCTGTACTGGCACGTGAAGAACAAGCGGGCCCTGCTCGATGCCCTGCC
AATCGAGATGCTGGACAGGCATCATACCCACTCCTGCCCCCTGGAAGGCGAGTCATGGCAAGACTTTCTG
CGGAACAACGCCAAGTCATACCGCTGTGCTCTCCTCTCACATCGCGACGGGGCTAAAGTGCATCTCGGCA
CCCGCCCAACAGAGAAACAGTACGAAACCCTGGAAAATCAGCTCGCGTTCCTGTGTCAGCAAGGCTTCTC
CCTGGAGAACGCACTGTACGCTCTGTCCGCCGTGGGCCACTTTACACTGGGCTGCGTATTGGAGGAACAG
GAGCATCAAGTAGCAAAAGAGGAAAGAGAGACACCTACCACCGATTCTATGCCCCCACTTCTGAAACAAG
CAATTGAGCTGTTCGACCGGCAGGGAGCCGAACCTGCCTTCCTTTTCGGCCTGGAACTAATCATATGTGG
CCTGGAGAAACAGCTAAAGTGCGAAAGCGGCGGGCCGACCGACGCCCTTGACGATTTTGACTTAGACATG
CTCCCAGCCGATGCCCTTGACGACTTTGACCTTGATATGCTGCCTGCTGACGCTCTTGACGATTTTGACC
TTGACATGCTCCCCGGGGAGGGCAGAGGAAGTCTTCTAACATGCGGTGACGTGGAGGAGAATCCCGGCCC
TGAATTCATGAAAAAGCCTGAACTCACCGCGACGTCTGTCGAGAAGTTTCTGATCGAAAAGTTCGACAGC
GTCTCCGACCTGATGCAGCTCTCGGAGGGCGAAGAATCTCGTGCTTTCAGCTTCGATGTAGGAGGGCGTG
GATATGTCCTGCGGGTAAATAGCTGCGCCGATGGTTTCTACAAAGATCGTTATGTTTATCGGCACTTTGC
ATCGGCCGCGCTCCCGATTCCGGAAGTGCTTGACATTGGGGAATTTAGCGAGAGCCTGACCTATTGCATC
TCCCGCCGTGCACAGGGTGTCACGTTGCAAGACCTGCCTGAAACCGAACTGCCCGCTGTTCTGCAGCCGG
TCGCGGAGGCCATGGATGCGATCGCTGCGGCCGATCTTAGCCAGACGAGCGGGTTCGGCCCATTCGGACC
GCAAGGAATCGGTCAATACACTACATGGCGTGATTTCATATGCGCGATTGCTGATCCCCATGTGTATCAC
TGGCAAACTGTGATGGACGACACCGTCAGTGCGTCCGTCGCGCAGGCTCTCGATGAGCTGATGCTTTGGG
CCGAGGACTGCCCCGAAGTCCGGCACCTCGTGCACGCGGATTTCGGCTCCAACAATGTCCTGACGGACAA
TGGCCGCATAACAGCGGTCATTGACTGGAGCGAGGCGATGTTCGGGGATTCCCAATACGAGGTCGCCAAC
ATCTTCTTCTGGAGGCCGTGGTTGGCTTGTATGGAGCAGCAGACGCGCTACTTCGAGCGGAGGCATCCGG
AGCTTGCAGGATCGCCGCGGCTCCGGGCGTATATGCTCCGCATTGGTCTTGACCAACTCTATCAGAGCTT
GGTTGACGGCAATTTCGATGATGCAGCTTGGGCGCAGGGTCGATGCGACGCAATCGTCCGATCCGGAGCC
GGGACTGTCGGGCGTACACAAATCGCCCGCAGAAGCGCGGCCGTCTGGACCGATGGCTGTGTAGAAGTAC
TCGCCGATAGTGGAAACCGACGCCCCAGCACTCGTCCGAGGGCAAAGGAATAGCCTCTGGATTACAAAAT
TTGTGGGTTAACTTGTTTATTGCAGCTTATAATGGTTACAAATAAAGCAATAGCATCACAAATTTCACAA
ATAAAGCATTTTTTTCACTGCATTCTAGTTGTGGTTTGTCCAAACTCATCAATGTATCTTATCATGTCTG
GAATTGACTCAAATGATGTCAATTAGTCTATCAGAAGCTCATCTGGTCTCCCTTCCGGGGGACAAGACAT
CCCTGTTTAATATTTAAACAGCAGTGTTCCCAAACTGGGTTCTTATATCCCTTGCTCTGGTCAACCAGGT
TGCAGGGTTTCCTGTCCTCACAGGAACGAAGTCCCTAAAGAAACAGTGGCAGCCAGGTTTAGCCCCGGAA
TTGACTGGATTCCTTTTTTAGGGCCCATTGGTATGGCTTTTTCCCCGTATCCCCCCAGGTGTCTGCAGGC
TCAAAGAGCAGCGAGAAGCGTTCAGAGGAAAGCGATCCCGTGCCACCTTCCCCGTGCCCGGGCTGTCCCC
GCACGCTGCCGGCTCGGGGATGCGGGGGGAGCGCCGGACCGGAGCGGAGCCCCGGGCGGCTCGCTGCTGC
CCCCTAGCGGGGGAGGGACGTAATTACATCCCTGGGGGCTTTGGGGGGGGGCTGTCCCTGATATCTATAA
CAAGAAAATATATATATAATAAGTTATCACGTAAGTAGAACATGAAATAACAATATAATTATCGTATGAG
TTAAATCTTAAAAGTCACGTAAAAGATAATCATGCGTCATTTTGACTCACGCGGTCGTTATAGTTCAAAA
TCAGTGACACTTACCGCATTGACAAGCACGCCTCACGGGAGCTCCAAGCGGCGACTGAGATGTCCTAAAT
GCACAGCGACGGATTCGCGCTATTTAGAAAGAGAGAGCAATATTTCAAGAATGCATGCGTCAATTTTACG
CAGACTATCTTTCTAGGGTTAATCTAGCTGCATCAGGATCATATCGTCGGGTCTTTTTTCCGGCTCAGTC
ATCGCCCAAGCTGGCGCTATCTGGGCATCGGGGAGGAAGAAGCCCGTGCCTTTTCCCGCGAGGTTGAAGC
GGCATGGAAAGAGTTTGCCGAGGATGACTGCTGCTGCATTGACGTTGAGCGAAAACGCACGTTTACCATG
ATGATTCGGGAAGGTGTGGCCATGCACGCCTTTAACGGTGAACTGTTCGTTCAGGCCACCTGGGATACCA
GTTCGTCGCGGCTTTTCCGGACACAGTTCCGGATGGTCAGCCCGAAGCGCATCAGCAACCCGAACAATAC
CGGCGACAGCCGGAACTGCCGTGCCGGTGTGCAGATTAATGACAGCGGTGCGGCGCTGGGATATTACGTC
AGCGAGGACGGGTATCCTGGCTGGATGCCGCAGAAATGGACATGGATACCCCGTGAGTTACCCGGCGGGC
GCGCTTGGCGTAATCATGGTCATAGCTGTTTCCTGTGTGAAATTGTTATCCGCTCACAATTCCACACAAC
ATACGAGCCGGAAGCATAAAGTGTAAAGCCTGGGGTGCCTAATGAGTGAGCTAACTCACATTAATTGCGT
TGCGCTCACTGCCCGCTTTCCAGTCGGGAAACCTGTCGTGCCAGCTGCATTAATGAATCGGCCAACGCGC
GGGGAGAGGCGGTTTGCGTATTGGGCGCTCTTCCGCTTCCTCGCTCACTGACTCGCTGCGCTCGGTCGTT
CGGCTGCGGCGAGCGGTATCAGCTCACTCAAAGGCGGTAATACGGTTATCCACAGAATCAGGGGATAACG
CAGGAAAGAACATGTGAGCAAAAGGCCAGCAAAAGGCCAGGAACCGTAAAAAGGCCGCGTTGCTGGCGTT
TTTCCATAGGCTCCGCCCCCCTGACGAGCATCACAAAAATCGACGCTCAAGTCAGAGGTGGCGAAACCCG
ACAGGACTATAAAGATACCAGGCGTTTCCCCCTGGAAGCTCCCTCGTGCGCTCTCCTGTTCCGACCCTGC
CGCTTACCGGATACCTGTCCGCCTTTCTCCCTTCGGGAAGCGTGGCGCTTTCTCATAGCTCACGCTGTAG
GTATCTCAGTTCGGTGTAGGTCGTTCGCTCCAAGCTGGGCTGTGTGCACGAACCCCCCGTTCAGCCCGAC
CGCTGCGCCTTATCCGGTAACTATCGTCTTGAGTCCAACCCGGTAAGACACGACTTATCGCCACTGGCAG
CAGCCACTGGTAACAGGATTAGCAGAGCGAGGTATGTAGGCGGTGCTACAGAGTTCTTGAAGTGGTGGCC
TAACTACGGCTACACTAGAAGAACAGTATTTGGTATCTGCGCTCTGCTGAAGCCAGTTACCTTCGGAAAA
AGAGTTGGTAGCTCTTGATCCGGCAAACAAACCACCGCTGGTAGCGGTGGTTTTTTTGTTTGCAAGCAGC
AGATTACGCGCAGAAAAAAAGGATCTCAAGAAGATCCTTTGATCTTTTCTACGGGGTCTGACGCTCAGTG
GAACGAAAACTCACGTTAAGGGATTTTGGTCATGAGATTATCAAAAAGGATCTTCACCTAGATCCTTTTA
AATTAAAAATGAAGTTTTAAATCAATCTAAAGTATATATGAGTAAACTTGGTCTGACAGTTACCAATGCT
TAATCAGTGAGGCACCTATCTCAGCGATCTGTCTATTTCGTTCATCCATAGTTGCCTGACTCCCCGTCGT
GTAGATAACTACGATACGGGAGGGCTTACCATCTGGCCCCAGTGCTGCAATGATACCGCGAGACCCACGC
TCACCGGCTCCAGATTTATCAGCAATAAACCAGCCAGCCGGAAGGGCCGAGCGCAGAAGTGGTCCTGCAA
CTTTATCCGCCTCCATCCAGTCTATTAATTGTTGCCGGGAAGCTAGAGTAAGTAGTTCGCCAGTTAATAG
TTTGCGCAACGTTGTTGCCATTGCTACAGGCATCGTGGTGTCACGCTCGTCGTTTGGTATGGCTTCATTC
AGCTCCGGTTCCCAACGATCAAGGCGAGTTACATGATCCCCCATGTTGTGCAAAAAAGCGGTTAGCTCCT
TCGGTCCTCCGATCGTTGTCAGAAGTAAGTTGGCCGCAGTGTTATCACTCATGGTTATGGCAGCACTGCA
TAATTCTCTTACTGTCATGCCATCCGTAAGATGCTTTTCTGTGACTGGTGAGTACTCAACCAAGTCATTC
TGAGAATAGTGTATGCGGCGACCGAGTTGCTCTTGCCCGGCGTCAATACGGGATAATACCGCGCCACATA
GCAGAACTTTAAAAGTGCTCATCATTGGAAAACGTTCTTCGGGGCGAAAACTCTCAAGGATCTTACCGCT
GTTGAGATCCAGTTCGATGTAACCCACTCGTGCACCCAACTGATCTTCAGCATCTTTTACTTTCACCAGC
GTTTCTGGGTGAGCAAAAACAGGAAGGCAAAATGCCGCAAAAAAGGGAATAAGGGCGACACGGAAATGTT
GAATACTCATACTCTTCCTTTTTCAATATTATTGAAGCATTTATCAGGGTTATTGTCTCATGAGCGGATA
CATATTTGAATGTATTTAGAAAAATAAACAAATAGGGGTTCCGCGCACATTTCCCCGAAAAGTGCCACCT
AAATTGTAAGCGTTAATATTTTGTTAAAATTCGCGTTAAATTTTTGTTAAATCAGCTCATTTTTTAACCA
ATAGGCCGAAATCGGCAAAATCCCTTATAAATCAAAAGAATAGACCGAGATAGGGT
[37 nt withheld, positions 8597-8633]
AAAGAACGTGGACTCCAACGTCAAAGG
[49 nt withheld, positions 8661-8709]
T
[91 nt withheld, positions 8711-8801]
G
[124 nt withheld, positions 8803-8926]
CCCATTCGCCATTCAGGCTGCGCAACTGTTGGGAAGGGCGATCGGTGCGGGCCTCTTCGCTATTACGCCA
GCTGGCGAAAGGGGGATGTGCTGCAAGGCGATTAAGTTGGGTAACGCCAGGGTTTTCCCAGTCACGACGT
TGTAAAACGACGGCCAGTGAGCGCGCCTCGTTCATTCACGTTTTTGAACCCGTGGAGGACGGGCAGACTC
GCGGTGCAAATGTGTTTTACAGCGTGATGGAGCAGATGAAGATGCTCGACACGCTGCAGAACACGCAGCT
AGATTAACCCTAGAAAGATAATCATATTGTGACGTACGTTAAAGATAATCATGTGTAAAATTGACGCATG
TGTTTTATCGGTCTGTATATCGAGGTTTATTTATTAATTTGAATAGATATTAAGTTTTATTATATTTACA
CTTACATACTAATAATAAATTCAACAAACAATTTATTTATGTTTATTTATTTATTAAAAAAAACAAAAAC
TCAAAATTTCTTCTATAAAGTAACAAAACTTTTATGAGGGACAGCCCCCCCCCAAAGCCCCCAGGGATGT
AATTACGTCCCTCCCCCGCTAGGGGGCAGCAGCGAGCCGCCCGGGGCTCCGCTCCGGTCCGGCGCTCCCC
CCGCATCCCCGAGCCGGCAGCGTGCGGGGACAGCCCGGGCACGGGGAAGGTGGCACGGGATCGCTTTCCT
CTGAACGCTTCTCGCTGCTCTTTGAGCCTGCAGACACCTGGGGGGATACGGGGAAAAGGCCTCCACGGCC
ACTAGTCTTTCGTCTTCAAGAATTCCTC
